Addgene plasmid #37470: pBAD-D2
Depositing lab: Amy Palmer & Roger Tsien. Depositing organization: University of California, San Diego (UCSD). Publication: Ca2+ indicators based on computationally redesigned calmodulin-peptide pairs. Palmer AE, Giacomello M, Kortemme T, Hires SA, Lev-Ram V, Baker D, Tsien RY. Chem Biol. 2006 May;13(5):521-30. 10.1016/j.chembiol.2006.03.007 PubMed 16720273.
Backbone
  Vector backbone: pBAD
  Backbone manufacturer: Invitrogen
  Backbone size w/o insert (bp): 4000
  Total vector size (bp): 6000
  Modifications to backbone: Before BamHI site in pBAD there is the His tag of pRSETB
  Vector type: Bacterial Expression
Growth in bacteria
  Bacterial resistance: Ampicillin, 100 μg/mL
  Growth temperature: 37°C
  Growth strain: Top10
  Copy number: Low Copy
Gene/Insert
  Gene/Insert name: D2 second generation cameleon (calcium sensor) (alt name: D family cameleon)
  Species: Synthetic
  Insert size (bp): 1950
  Promoter: Ara
  Cloning method: Restriction Enzyme; 5′ cloning site BamHI (not destroyed); 3′ cloning site EcoRI (not destroyed)
  Sequencing primers: 5′ pBAD Forward; 3′ pBAD Reverse
Resource information
  A portion of this plasmid was derived from a plasmid made by: Constructed in the lab of Roger Tsien by Amy Palmer
Terms and licenses: Academic/Nonprofit Terms; Industry Terms: Not Available to Industry
Depositor comments: Genetically encoded, ratiometric, calcium biosensor that contains enhanced CFP and citrine. D2 does not bind wild-type calmodulin. It has a Kd1' and Kd2' of 0.8 microM and 28 microM. See also Palmer & Tsien (2006) Nature Protocols.
How to cite: pBAD-D2 was a gift from Amy Palmer & Roger Tsien (Addgene plasmid # 37470 ; http://n2t.net/addgene:37470 ; RRID:Addgene_37470)
