[The description below was written by a language model from this plasmid's Addgene catalogue record.]
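Description:
pBAD-D2 is a bacterial expression plasmid built on the Invitrogen pBAD backbone (about 4 kb of a roughly 6 kb total) for producing the D2 cameleon calcium sensor in E. coli. It is selected with ampicillin, is recorded as low copy, and is propagated in the Top10 strain. Expression is driven by the arabinose-inducible (Ara) promoter, which in pBAD vectors allows tightly regulated, dose-dependent induction with arabinose. The backbone has been modified so that the His tag from pRSETB lies upstream of the BamHI site. The roughly 1.95 kb insert sits between intact BamHI and EcoRI sites, so it should be expressed as an N-terminally His-tagged fusion suited to metal-affinity purification. No feature table accompanies the record, so the origin of replication and other backbone details are not stated.

The insert is a synthetic, second-generation "D family" cameleon: a genetically encoded, ratiometric calcium biosensor containing enhanced CFP and citrine as its two fluorescent proteins. In cameleons, a calmodulin and a calmodulin-binding peptide lie between the donor and acceptor. Calcium binding causes a conformational change that alters FRET, which is read as a change in emission ratio. The D family uses a computationally redesigned calmodulin–peptide pair, and the depositor notes that D2 does not bind wild-type calmodulin, which reduces interference from endogenous calmodulin. The sensor shows biphasic calcium binding, with apparent dissociation constants of 0.8 and 28 micromolar. A bacterial expression version like this one is most plausibly used to produce recombinant sensor protein for in vitro characterisation and calcium titration, though the record does not state a purpose explicitly.
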