>Addgene plasmid #37470 | pBAD-D2 | depositor partial sequence | sequence record 47255 | Insert
GGATCCCATGGTGAGCAAGGGCGAGGAGCTGTTCACCGGGGTGGTGCCCATCCTGGTCGAGCTGGACGGC
GACGTAAACGGCCACAGGTTCAGCGTGTCCGGCGAGGGCGAGGGCGATGCCACCTACGGCAAGCTGACCC
TGAAGTTCATCTGCACCACCGGCAAGCTGCCCGTGCCCTGGCCCACCCTCGTGACCACCCTGACCTGGGG
CGTGCAGTGCTTCAGCCGCTACCCCGACCACATGAAGCAGCACGACTTCTTCAAGTCCGCCATGCCCGAA
GGCTACGTCCAGGAGCGTACCATCTTCTTCAAGGACGACGGCAACTACAAGACCCGCGCCGAGGTGAAGT
TCGAGGGCGACACCCTGGTGAACCGCATCGAGCTGAAGGGCATCGACTTCAAGGAGGACGGCAACATCCT
GGGGCACAAGCTGGAGTACAACTACATCAGCCACAACGTCTATATCACCGCCGACAAGCAGAAGAACGGC
ATCAAGGCCCACTTCAAGATCCGCCACAACATCGAGGACGGCAGCGTGCAGCTCGCCGACCACTACCAGC
AGAACACCCCCATCGGCGACGGCCCCGTGCTGCTGCCCGACAACCACTACCTGAGCACCCAGTCCGCCCT
GAGCAAAGACCCCAACGAGAAGCGCGATCACATGGTCCTGCTGGAGTTCGTGACCGCCGCCCGCATGCAT
GACCAACTGACAGAAGAGCAGATTGCAGAGTTCAAAGAAGCCTTCTCATTATTCGACAAGGATGGGGACG
GCACCATCACCACAAAGGAACTTGGCACCGTTATGAGGTCGCTTGGACAAAACCCAACGGAAGCAGAATT
GCAGGATATGATCAATGAAGTCGATGCTGATGGCAATGGAACGATTTACTTTCCTGAACTTCTTACTATG
CTGGCTAGAAAAATGAAGGACACAGACAGCGAAGAGGAAATCCGAGAAGCATTCCGTGTTTTTGACAAGG
ATGGGAACGGCTACATCAGCGCTGCTGAATTACGTCACGTCATGACAAACCTCGGGGAGAAGTTAACAGA
TGAAGAAGTTGATGAAATGATAAGGGAAGCAGATATCGATGGTGATGGCCAAGTAAACTATGAAGAGTTT
GTACAAATGATGACAGCAAAGGGGGGGAAGAGGCGCTGGCAGAAAACAGGCCATGCTGTCCGAATAATAG
GAAGACTGAAGAAGATCTCCAGCTCCGGGGCACTGGAGCTCATGGTGAGCAAGGGCGAGGAGCTGTTCAC
CGGGGTGGTGCCCATCCTGGTCGAGCTGGACGGCGACGTAAACGGCCACAAGTTCAGCGTGTCCGGCGAG
GGCGAGGGCGATGCCACCTACGGCAAGCTGACCCTGAAGTTCATCTGCACCACCGGCAAGCTGCCCGTGC
CCTGGCCCACCCTCGTGACCACCTTCGGCTACGGCCTGATGTGCTTCGCCCGCTACCCCGACCACATGAA
GCAGCACGACTTCTTCAAGTCCGCCATGCCCGAAGGCTACGTCCAGGAGCGCACCATCTTCTTCAAGGAC
GACGGCAACTACAAGACCCGCGCCGAGGTGAAGTTCGAGGGCGACACCCTGGTGAACCGCATCGAGCTGA
AGGGCATCGACTTCAAGGAGGACGGCAACATCCTGGGGCACAAGCTGGAGTACAACTACAACAGCCACAA
CGTCTATATCATGGCCGACAAGCAGAAGAACGGCATCAAGGTGAACTTCAAGATCCGCCACAACATCGAG
GACGGCAGCGTGCAGCTCGCCGACCACTACCAGCAGAACACCCCCATCGGCGACGGCCCCGTGCTGCTGC
CCGACAACCACTACCTGAGCTACCAGTCCGCCCTGAGCAAAGACCCCAACGAGAAGCGCGATCACATGGT
CCTGCTGGAGTTCGTGACCGCCGCCGGGATCACTCTCGGCATGGACGAGCTATACAAGTAAGAATTC
