>Addgene plasmid #37470 | pBAD-D2 | addgene partial sequence | sequence record 48231 | pBAD-F 5'-ATGCCATAGCATTTTTATCC-3'
TTTTATCGCAACTCTCTACTGTTTCTCCATACCCGTTTTTTTGGGCTAGAAATAATTTTGTTTAACTTTA
AGAAGGAGATATACATATGCGGGGTTCTCATCATCATCATCATCATGGTATGGCTAGCATGACTGGTGGA
CAGCAAATGGGTCGGGATCTGTACGACGATGACGATAAGGATCCCATGGTGAGCAAGGGCGAGGAGCTGT
TCACCGGGGTGGTGCCCATCCTGGTCGAGCTGGACGGCGACGTAAACGGCCACAGGTTCAGCGTGTCCGG
CGAGGGCGAGGGCGATGCCACCTACGGCAAGCTGACCCTGAAGTTCATCTGCACCACCGGCAAGCTGCCC
GTGCCCTGGCCCACCCTCGTGACCACCCTGACCTGGGGCGTGCAGTGCTTCAGCCGCTACCCCGACCACA
TGAAGCAGCACGACTTCTTCAAGTCCGCCATGCCCGAAGGCTACGTCCAGGAGCGTACCATCTTCTTCAA
GGACGACGGCAACTACAAGACCCGCGCCGAGGTGAAGTTCGAGGGCGACACCCTGGTGAACCGCATCGAG
CTGAAGGGCATCGACTTCAAGGAGGACGGCAACATCCTGGGGCACAAGCTGGAGTACAACTACATCAGCC
ACAACGTCTATATCACCGCCGACAAGCAGAAGAACGGCATCAAGGCCCACTTCAAGATCCGCCACAACAT
CGAGGACGGCAGCGTGCAGCTCGCCGACCACTACCAGCAGAACACCCCCATCGGCGACGGCCCCGTGCTG
CTGCCCGACAACCACTACCTGAGCACCCAGTCCGCCCTGAGCAAAGACCCCAACGAGAAGCGCG
