>Addgene plasmid #37470 | pBAD-D2 | addgene partial sequence | sequence record 49313 | pBAD-R 5'-GATTTAATCTGTATCAGG-3'
AGCTTCGAATTCTTACTTGTATAGCTCGTCCATGCCGAGAGTGATCCCGGCGGCGGTCACGAACTCCAGC
AGGACCATGTGATCGCGCTTCTCGTTGGGGTCTTTGCTCAGGGCGGACTGGTAGCTCAGGTAGTGGTTGT
CGGGCAGCAGCACGGGGCCGTCGCCGATGGGGGTGTTCTGCTGGTAGTGGTCGGCGAGCTGCACGCTGCC
GTCCTCGATGTTGTGGCGGATCTTGAAGTTCACCTTGATGCCGTTCTTCTGCTTGTCGGCCATGATATAG
ACGTTGTGGCTGTTGTAGTTGTACTCCAGCTTGTGCCCCAGGATGTTGCCGTCCTCCTTGAAGTCGATGC
CCTTCAGCTCGATGCGGTTCACCAGGGTGTCGCCCTCGAACTTCACCTCGGCGCGGGTCTTGTAGTTGCC
GTCGTCCTTGAAGAAGATGGTGCGCTCCTGGACGTAGCCTTCGGGCATGGCGGACTTGAAGAAGTCGTGC
TGCTTCATGTGGTCGGGGTAGCGGGCGAAGCACATCAGGCCGTAGCCGAAGGTGGTCACGAGGGTGGGCC
AGGGCACGGGCAGCTTGCCGGTGGTGCAGATGAACTTCAGGGTCAGCTTGCCGTAGGTGGCATCGCCCTC
GCCCTCGCCGGACACGCTGAACTTGTGGCCGTTTACGTCGCCGTCCAGCTCGACCAGGATGGGCACCACC
CCGGTGAACAGCTCCTCGCCCTTGCTCACCATGAGCTCCAGTGCCCCGGAGCTGGAGATCTTCTTCAGTC
TTCCTATTATTCGGACA
